Addgene plasmid #166990: GLY, Linear-3, PolyU(1), Hairpin Distance = 0nt
Purpose: Tests for the impact of 1 uracil in conjunction with a hairpin structure in a poly-uracil tract on human polymerase III transcription from a GLY tRNA promoter.
Depositing lab: Julius Lucks. Depositing organization: Northwestern University. Publication: RNA Sequence and Structure Determinants of Pol III Transcriptional Termination in Human Cells. Verosloff MS, Corcoran WK, Dolberg TB, Bushhouse DZ, Leonard JN, Lucks JB. J Mol Biol. 2021 Jun 25;433(13):166978. doi: 10.1016/j.jmb.2021.166978. Epub 2021 Apr 1. PubMed 33811918.
Backbone
  Vector backbone: pAV
  Vector type: Mammalian Expression
Growth in bacteria
  Bacterial resistance: Ampicillin, 100 μg/mL
  Growth temperature: 37°C
  Growth strain: DH5alpha
  Copy number: Unknown
Gene/Insert
  Gene/Insert name: Termination module:PolyU(1), Hairpin = 0 nt
  Species: Synthetic
  Cloning method: Gibson Cloning
Terms and licenses: Academic/Nonprofit Terms; Industry Terms: Not Available to Industry
How to cite: GLY, Linear-3, PolyU(1), Hairpin Distance = 0nt was a gift from Julius Lucks (Addgene plasmid # 166990 ; http://n2t.net/addgene:166990 ; RRID:Addgene_166990)
