[The description below was written by a language model from this plasmid's Addgene catalogue record and pLannotate feature annotations shown in this document.]
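Description:
GLY, Linear-3, PolyU(1), Hairpin Distance = 0nt is a 6,086 nt mammalian expression plasmid on the pAV backbone, one member of a series of reporters built to dissect how RNA sequence and structure govern termination by human RNA polymerase III. It is propagated in E. coli through a high-copy ColE1/pUC-type origin and selected with ampicillin via the bla gene and its promoter; an f1 origin is also present. The backbone carries fragments of AAV2 inverted terminal repeats, a lacZα remnant and part of a pUC multiple cloning site. It also holds an SV40 enhancer/early promoter driving a Tn5-derived neomycin/kanamycin phosphotransferase gene. Downstream of that gene lie a partial ble sequence, the SV40 small t intron and an SV40 polyadenylation signal, an arrangement that could support G418 selection in mammalian cells, although the record does not say it is used that way.

The payload is a synthetic termination module, assembled by Gibson cloning, placed downstream of a glycine tRNA element. tRNA genes carry internal Pol III promoter elements, so the tRNA itself drives transcription. The annotation detects a tRNA feature followed by a partial twister-type ribozyme match and a second tRNA-like structured RNA, with an SV40 poly(A) signal further downstream. The exact role of these RNA elements as scaffold or readout is not stated in the record. In this variant the candidate terminator is a poly-uracil tract reduced to a single U, with a hairpin positioned immediately adjacent to it (0 nt spacing). Comparing it with sibling constructs allows measurement of how U-tract length and nearby secondary structure together affect Pol III termination in human cells.
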