Features (pLannotate 1.2.2; 21 found; start..end, strand, type, name):
      4..795     -  CDS            neo: KKA2_KLEPN - Also known as kan, nptII. Experimental evidence at protein level: Swiss-Prot protein existence level 1. Resistance to kanamycin, neomycin, paromomycin, ribostamycin, butirosin and gentamicin B. From Klebsiella pneumoniae.
    827..1150    -  CDS            tnpA (fragment): TN5P_ECOLX - Also known as tnp. Experimental evidence at protein level: Swiss-Prot protein existence level 1. Mediates transposition of transposon Tn5 by a 'cut and paste' mechanism. First, the monomeric transposase binds the 19 bp inverted DNA repeats flanking the transposon. Then, dimerization of the DNA- bound transposase creates a synaptic DNA complex. After nicking of the first DNA strand, excision of the transposon proceeds through a series of intermediates. The transposase then mediates the insertion of the transposon at a new site by strand transfer. The activity of the wild- type tran
   1152..1481    -  promoter       SV40 promoter: SV40 enhancer and early promoter
   1523..1593    +  ncRNA          tRNA: Accession: RF00005 - tRNA
   1649..1715    +  ncRNA          twister-P3 (fragment): Accession: RF03154 - type-P3 twister ribozyme
   1722..1833    +  ncRNA          tRNA: Accession: RF00005 - tRNA
   1947..1967    +  misc_feature   MCS (fragment): pUC18/19 multiple cloning site
   2025..2146    +  polyA_signal   SV40 poly(A) signal: SV40 polyadenylation signal
   2195..2324    +  repeat_region  AAV2 ITR (fragment): inverted terminal repeat of adeno-associated virus serotype 2 inverted
   2347..2414    +  CDS            lacZα (fragment): LacZα fragment of β-galactosidase; lacZ fragment
   2445..2873    -  rep_origin     f1 ori (sequence partly withheld): f1 bacteriophage origin of replication; arrow indicates direction of (+) strand synthesis
   2900..3004    +  promoter       AmpR promoter: bla
   3005..3865    +  CDS            AmpR: β-lactamase; bla; confers resistance to ampicillin, carbenicillin, and related antibiotics
   4036..4624    +  rep_origin     ori: high-copy-number ColE1/pMB1/pBR322/pUC origin of replication
   4789..4837    -  repeat_region  AAV2 ITR (fragment): inverted terminal repeat of adeno-associated virus serotype 2 inverted
   4893..5027    -  polyA_signal   SV40 poly(A) signal: SV40 polyadenylation signal
   5050..5133    -  CDS            large T antigen (fragment): large T antigen from SV40 (simian virus 40)
   5452..5472    -  CDS            SV40 NLS: nuclear localization signal of SV40 (simian virus 40) large T antigen
   5602..5667    -  intron         small t intron: SV40 (simian virus 40) small t antigen intron
   5669..5743    -  CDS            small t antigen (fragment): SV40 (simian virus 40) small t antigen
   5746..6066    -  CDS            ble (fragment): BLE_KLEPN - Experimental evidence at protein level: Swiss-Prot protein existence level 1. Binding protein with a strong affinity to the bleomycin family of antibiotics. Binds to CL990; an antimitotic-antibiotic compound. From Klebsiella pneumoniae.
>Addgene plasmid #166990 | GLY, Linear-3, PolyU(1), Hairpin Distance = 0nt | addgene full sequence | sequence record 330470 | Addgene NGS Result
TCAGAAGAACTCGTCAAGAAGGCGATAGAAGGCGATGCGCTGCGAATCGGGAGCGGCGATACCGTAAAGC
ACGAGGAAGCGGTCAGCCCATTCGCCGCCAAGCTCTTCAGCAATATCACGGGTAGCCAACGCTATGTCCT
GATAGCGGTCCGCCACACCCAGCCGGCCACAGTCGATGAATCCAGAAAAGCGGCCATTTTCCACCATGAT
ATTCGGCAAGCAGGCATCGCCATGGGTCACGACGAGATCCTCGCCGTCGGGCATGCGCGCCTTGAGCCTG
GCGAACAGTTCGGCTGGCGCGAGCCCCTGATGCTCTTCGTCCAGATCATCCTGATCGACAAGACCGGCTT
CCATCCGAGTACGTGCTCGCTCGATGCGATGTTTCGCTTGGTGGTCGAATGGGCAGGTAGCCGGATCAAG
CGTATGCAGCCGCCGCATTGCATCAGCCATGATGGATACTTTCTCGGCAGGAGCAAGGTGAGATGACAGG
AGATCCTGCCCCGGCACTTCGCCCAATAGCAGCCAGTCCCTTCCCGCTTCAGTGACAACGTCGAGCACAG
CTGCGCAAGGAACGCCCGTCGTGGCCAGCCACGATAGCCGCGCTGCCTCGTCCTGCAGTTCATTCAGGGC
ACCGGACAGGTCGGTCTTGACAAAAAGAACCGGGCGCCCCTGCGCTGACAGCCGGAACACGGCGGCATCA
GAGCAGCCGATTGTCTGTTGTGCCCAGTCATAGCCGAATAGCCTCTCCACCCAAGCGGCCGGAGAACCTG
CGTGCAATCCATCTTGTTCAATCATGCGAAACGATCCTCATCCTGTCTCTTGATCAGATCTTGATCCCCT
GCGCCATCAGATCCTTGGCGGCAAGAAAGCCATCCAGTTTACTTTGCAGGGCTTCCCAACCTTACCAGAG
GGCGCCCCAGCTGGCAATTCCGGTTCGCTTGCTGTCCATAAAACCGCCCAGTCTAGCTATCGCCATGTAA
GCCCACTGCAAGCTACCTGCTTTCTCTTTGCGCTTGCGTTTTCCCTTGTCCAGATAGCCCAGTAGCTGAC
ATTCATCCGGGGTCAGCACCGTTTCTGCGGACTGGCTTTCTACGTGTTCCGCTTCCTTTAGCAGCCCTTG
CGCCCTGAGTGCTTGCGGCAGCGTGAAGCTTTTTGCAAAAGCCTAGGCCTCCAAAAAAGCCTCCTCACTA
CTTCTGGAATAGCTCAGAGGCCGAGGCGGCCTCGGCCTCTGCATAAATAAAAAAAATTAGTCAGCCATGG
GGCGGAGAATGGGCGGAACTGGGCGGAGTTAGGGGCGGGATGGGCGGAGTTAGGGGCGGGACTATGGTTG
CTGACTAATTGAGATGCATGCTTTGCATACTTCTGCCTGCTGGGGAGCCTGGGGACTTTCCACACCTGGT
TGCTGACTAATTGAGATGCATGCTTTGCATACTTCTGCCTGCTGGGGAGCCTGGGGACTTTCCACACCCT
AACTGACACACATTCCACAGCCGGATCCAAGGTCGGGCAGGAAGTCTCTCGTCGCATTGGTGGTTCAGTG
GTAGAATTCTCGCCTGCCACGCGGGAGGCCCGGGTTCGATTCCCGGCCAATGCAATATACTAGCAGCCAA
CTCCAAGGTTGCGGCTTTCTGCTGCAATCTCGACGGCCATCAGTCGCCGGTCCCAAGCCCGGATAAAATG
GGAGGGGGCGGGAAACCGCCTAACCATGCCGACTGATGGCAGGCCCGGATAGCTCAGTCGGTAGAGCAGC
GGCCGCGCGATTCGAGGAAGGAGGTCTGAGGAGGTCACTGAATCGCGCGGCCGCGGGTCCAGGGTTCAAG
TCCCTGTTCGGGCCTGCCATCAGTCGGCGTGGACTGTAGAACACTGCCAATGCCGGTCCCAAGCCCGGAT
AAAAGTGGAGGGTACAGTCCACGCTCTAGAGCGGACTTCGGTCCGCTTTTTACTAGGACCTGCAGGCATG
CAAGCTTGACGTCGGTTACCGATATCCATATGGCGGCCGCATCGATCTCGAGCCGCGGACTAGTAACTTG
TTTATTGCAGCTTATAATGGTTACAAATAAAGCAATAGCATCACAAATTTCACAAATAAAGCATTTTTTT
CACTGCATTCTAGTTGTGGTTTGTCCAAACTCATCAATGTATCTTATCATGTCTTACGTAGATAAGTAGC
ATGGCGGGTTAATCATTAACTACAAGGAACCCCTAGTGATGGAGTTGGCCACTCCCTCTCTGCGCGCTCG
CTCGCTCACTGAGGCCGGGCGACCAAAGGTCGCCCGACGCCCGGGCTTTGCCCGGGCGGCCTCAGTGAGC
GAGCGAGCGCGCAGAGAGGGACAGATCTGCAGATCTGCTGGCGTAATAGCGAAGAGGCCCGCACCGATCG
CCCTTCCCAACAGTTGCGCAGCCTGAATGGCGAATGGAAATTGTAAGCGTTAATATTTTGTTAAAATTCG
CGTTAAATTTTTGTTAAATCAGCTCATTTTTTAACCAATAGGCCGAAATCGGCAAAATCCCTTATAAATC
AAAAGAATAGACCGAGATAGGGT
[37 nt withheld, positions 2544-2580]
AAAGAACGTGGACTCCAACGTCAAAGG
[49 nt withheld, positions 2608-2656]
T
[91 nt withheld, positions 2658-2748]
G
[124 nt withheld, positions 2750-2873]
CAGGTGGCACTTTTCGGGGAAATGTGCGCGGAACCCCTATTTGTTTATTTTTCTAAATACATTCAAATAT
GTATCCGCTCATGAGACAATAACCCTGATAAATGCTTCAATAATATTGAAAAAGGAAGAGTATGAGTATT
CAACATTTCCGTGTCGCCCTTATTCCCTTTTTTGCGGCATTTTGCCTTCCTGTTTTTGCTCACCCAGAAA
CGCTGGTGAAAGTAAAAGATGCTGAAGATCAGTTGGGTGCACGAGTGGGTTACATCGAACTGGATCTCAA
CAGCGGTAAGATCCTTGAGAGTTTTCGCCCCGAAGAACGTTTTCCAATGATGAGCACTTTTAAAGTTCTG
CTATGTGGCGCGGTATTATCCCGTATTGACGCCGGGCAAGAGCAACTCGGTCGCCGCATACACTATTCTC
AGAATGACTTGGTTGAGTACTCACCAGTCACAGAAAAGCATCTTACGGATGGCATGACAGTAAGAGAATT
ATGCAGTGCTGCCATAACCATGAGTGATAACACTGCGGCCAACTTACTTCTGACAACGATCGGAGGACCG
AAGGAGCTAACCGCTTTTTTGCACAACATGGGGGATCATGTAACTCGCCTTGATCGTTGGGAACCGGAGC
TGAATGAAGCCATACCAAACGACGAGCGTGACACCACGATGCCTGTAGCAATGGCAACAACGTTGCGCAA
ACTATTAACTGGCGAACTACTTACTCTAGCTTCCCGGCAACAATTAATAGACTGGATGGAGGCGGATAAA
GTTGCAGGACCACTTCTGCGCTCGGCCCTTCCGGCTGGCTGGTTTATTGCTGATAAATCTGGAGCCGGTG
AGCGTGGGTCTCGCGGTATCATTGCAGCACTGGGGCCAGATGGTAAGCCCTCCCGTATCGTAGTTATCTA
CACGACGGGGAGTCAGGCAACTATGGATGAACGAAATAGACAGATCGCTGAGATAGGTGCCTCACTGATT
AAGCATTGGTAACTGTCAGACCAAGTTTACTCATATATACTTTAGATTGATTTAAAACTTCATTTTTAAT
TTAAAAGGATCTAGGTGAAGATCCTTTTTGATAATCTCATGACCAAAATCCCTTAACGTGAGTTTTCGTT
CCACTGAGCGTCAGACCCCGTAGAAAAGATCAAAGGATCTTCTTGAGATCCTTTTTTTCTGCGCGTAATC
TGCTGCTTGCAAACAAAAAAACCACCGCTACCAGCGGTGGTTTGTTTGCCGGATCAAGAGCTACCAACTC
TTTTTCCGAAGGTAACTGGCTTCAGCAGAGCGCAGATACCAAATACTGTTCTTCTAGTGTAGCCGTAGTT
AGGCCACCACTTCAAGAACTCTGTAGCACCGCCTACATACCTCGCTCTGCTAATCCTGTTACCAGTGGCT
GCTGCCAGTGGCGATAAGTCGTGTCTTACCGGGTTGGACTCAAGACGATAGTTACCGGATAAGGCGCAGC
GGTCGGGCTGAACGGGGGGTTCGTGCACACAGCCCAGCTTGGAGCGAACGACCTACACCGAACTGAGATA
CCTACAGCGTGAGCTATGAGAAAGCGCCACGCTTCCCGAAGGGAGAAAGGCGGACAGGTATCCGGTAAGC
GGCAGGGTCGGAACAGGAGAGCGCACGAGGGAGCTTCCAGGGGGAAACGCCTGGTATCTTTATAGTCCTG
TCGGGTTTCGCCACCTCTGACTTGAGCGTCGATTTTTGTGATGCTCGTCAGGGGGGCGGAGCCTATGGAA
AAACGCCAGCAACGCGGCCTTTTTACGGTTCCTGGCCTTTTGCTGGCCTTTTGCTCACATGTTCTTTCCT
GCGTTATCCCCTGATTCTGTGGATAACCGTATTACCGCCTTTGAGTGAGCTGATACCGCTCGCCGCAGCC
GAACGACCGAGCGCAGCGAGTCAGTGAGCGAGCGCGCAGAGAGGGAGTGGCCAACTCCATCACTAGGGGT
TCCTGGAGGGGTGGAGTCGTGACGTGAATTACGTCATAGGGTTAGGGAGGTCCTGGATCGATCCAGACAT
GATAAGATACATTGATGAGTTTGGACAAACCACAACTAGAATGCAGTGAAAAAAATGCTTTATTTGTGAA
ATTTGTGATGCTATTGCTTTATTTGTAACCATTATAAGCTGCAATAAACAAGTTAACAACAACAATTGCA
TTCATTTTATGTTTCAGGTTCAGGGGGAGGTGTGGGAGGTTTTTTAAAGCAAGTAAAACCTCTACAAATG
TGGTATGGCTGATTATGATCTCTAGTCAAGGCACTATACATCAAATATTCCTTATTAACCCCTTTACAAA
TTAAAAAGCTAAAGGTACACAATTTTTGAGCATAGTTATTAATAGCAGACACTCTATGCCTGTGTGGAGT
AAGAAAAAACAGTATGTTATGATTATAACTGTTATGCCTACTTATAAAGGTTACAGAATATTTTTCCATA
ATTTTCTTGTATAGCAGTGCAGCTTTTTCCTTTGTGGTGTAAATAGCAAAGCAAGCAAGAGTTCTATTAC
TAAACACAGCATGACTCAAAAAACTTAGCAATTCTGAAGGAAAGTCCTTGGGGTCTTCTACCTTTCTCTT
CTTTTTTGGAGGAGTAGAATGTTGAGAGTCAGCAGTAGCCTCATCATCACTAGATGGCATTTCTTCTGAG
CAAAACAGGTTTTCCTCATTAAAGGCATTCCACCACTGCTCCCATTCATCAGTTCCATAGGTTGGAATCT
AAAATACACAAACAATTAGAATCAGTAGTTTAACACATTATACACTTAAAAATTTTATATTTACCTTAGA
GCTTTAAATCTCTGTAGGTAGTTTGTCCAATTATGTCACACCACAGAAGTAAGGTTCCTTCACAAAGATC
CGGACCAAAGCGGCCATCGTGCCTCCCCACTCCTGCAGTTCGGGGGCATGGATGCGCGGATAGCCGCTGC
TGGTTTCCTGGATGCCGACGGATTTGCACTGCCGGTAGAACTCCGCGAGGTCGTCCAGCCTCAGGCAGCA
GCTGAACCAACTCGCGAGGGGATCGAGCCCGGGGTGGGCGAAGAACTCCAGCATGAGATCCCCGCGCTGG
AGGATCATCCAGCCGGCGTCCCGGAAAACGATTCCGAAGCCCAACCTTTCATAGAAGGCGGCGGTGGAAT
CGAAATCTCGTGATGGCAGGTTGGGCGTCGCTTGGTCGGTCATTTCGAACCCCAGAGTCCCGC
