>Addgene plasmid #166990 | GLY, Linear-3, PolyU(1), Hairpin Distance = 0nt | depositor partial sequence | sequence record 324248 | Terminator Module
TCTCTCGTCGCATTGGTGGTTCAGTGGTAGAATTCTCGCCTGCCACGCGGGAGGCCCGGGTTCGATTCCC
GGCCAATGCAATATACTAGCAGCCAACTCCAAGGTTGCGGCTTTCTGCTGCAATCT
